>Addgene plasmid #116358 | pHAGE-ERBB2-V842E | addgene full sequence | sequence record 250693 | Addgene NGS Result
TGGAAGGGCTAATTCACTCCCAAAGAAGACAAGATATCCTTGATCTGTGGATCTACCACACACAAGGCTA
CTTCCCTGATTAGCAGAACTACACACCAGGGCCAGGGGTCAGATATCCACTGACCTTTGGATGGTGCTAC
AAGCTAGTACCAGTTGAGCCAGATAAGGTAGAAGAGGCCAATAAAGGAGAGAACACCAGCTTGTTACACC
CTGTGAGCCTGCATGGGATGGATGACCCGGAGAGAGAAGTGTTAGAGTGGAGGTTTGACAGCCGCCTAGC
ATTTCATCACGTGGCCCGAGAGCTGCATCCGGAGTACTTCAAGAACTGCTGATATCGAGCTTGCTACAAG
GGACTTTCCGCTGGGGACTTTCCAGGGAGGCGTGGCCTGGGCGGGACTGGGGAGTGGCGAGCCCTCAGAT
CCTGCATATAAGCAGCTGCTTTTTGCCTGTACTGGGTCTCTCTGGTTAGACCAGATCTGAGCCTGGGAGC
TCTCTGGCTAACTAGGGAACCCACTGCTTAAGCCTCAATAAAGCTTGCCTTGAGTGCTTCAAGTAGTGTG
TGCCCGTCTGTTGTGTGACTCTGGTAACTAGAGATCCCTCAGACCCTTTTAGTCAGTGTGGAAAATCTCT
AGCAGTGGCGCCCGAACAGGGACTTGAAAGCGAAAGGGAAACCAGAGGAGCTCTCTCGACGCAGGACTCG
GCTTGCTGAAGCGCGCACGGCAAGAGGCGAGGGGCGGCGACTGGTGAGTACGCCAAAAATTTTGACTAGC
GGAGGCTAGAAGGAGAGAGATGGGTGCGAGAGCGTCAGTATTAAGCGGGGGAGAATTAGATCGCGATGGG
AAAAAATTCGGTTAAGGCCAGGGGGAAAGAAAAAATATAAATTAAAACATATAGTATGGGCAAGCAGGGA
GCTAGAACGATTCGCAGTTAATCCTGGCCTGTTAGAAACATCAGAAGGCTGTAGACAAATACTGGGACAG
CTACAACCATCCCTTCAGACAGGATCAGAAGAACTTAGATCATTATATAATACAGTAGCAACCCTCTATT
GTGTGCATCAAAGGATAGAGATAAAAGACACCAAGGAAGCTTTAGACAAGATAGAGGAAGAGCAAAACAA
AAGTAAGACCACCGCACAGCAAGCGGCCGGCCGCTGATCTTCAGACCTGGAGGAGGAGATATGAGGGACA
ATTGGAGAAGTGAATTATATAAATATAAAGTAGTAAAAATTGAACCATTAGGAGTAGCACCCACCAAGGC
AAAGAGAAGAGTGGTGCAGAGAGAAAAAAGAGCAGTGGGAATAGGAGCTTTGTTCCTTGGGTTCTTGGGA
GCAGCAGGAAGCACTATGGGCGCAGCGTCAATGACGCTGACGGTACAGGCCAGACAATTATTGTCTGGTA
TAGTGCAGCAGCAGAACAATTTGCTGAGGGCTATTGAGGCGCAACAGCATCTGTTGCAACTCACAGTCTG
GGGCATCAAGCAGCTCCAGGCAAGAATCCTGGCTGTGGAAAGATACCTAAAGGATCAACAGCTCCTGGGG
ATTTGGGGTTGCTCTGGAAAACTCATTTGCACCACTGCTGTGCCTTGGAATGCTAGTTGGAGTAATAAAT
CTCTGGAACAGATTTGGAATCACACGACCTGGATGGAGTGGGACAGAGAAATTAACAATTACACAAGCTT
AATACACTCCTTAATTGAAGAATCGCAAAACCAGCAAGAAAAGAATGAACAAGAATTATTGGAATTAGAT
AAATGGGCAAGTTTGTGGAATTGGTTTAACATAACAAATTGGCTGTGGTATATAAAATTATTCATAATGA
TAGTAGGAGGCTTGGTAGGTTTAAGAATAGTTTTTGCTGTACTTTCTATAGTGAATAGAGTTAGGCAGGG
ATATTCACCATTATCGTTTCAGACCCACCTCCCAACCCCGAGGGGACCCGACAGGCCCGAAGGAATAGAA
GAAGAAGGTGGAGAGAGAGACAGAGACAGATCCATTCGATTAGTGAACGGATCTCGACGGTATCGCCGAA
TTCACAAATGGCAGTATTCATCCACAATTTTAAAAGAAAAGGGGGGATTGGGGGGTACAGTGCAGGGGAA
AGAATAGTAGACATAATAGCAACAGACATACAAACTAAAGAATTACAAAAACAAATTACAAAAATTCAAA
ATTTTCGGGTTTATTACAGGGACAGCAGAGATCCAGTTTGGACTAGTCGTGAGGCTCCGGTGCCCGTCAG
TGGGCAGAGCGCACATCGCCCACAGTCCCCGAGAAGTTGGGGGGAGGGGTCGGCAATTGAACCGGTGCCT
AGAGAAGGTGGCGCGGGGTAAACTGGGAAAGTGATGTCGTGTACTGGCTCCGCCTTTTTCCCGAGGGTGG
GGGAGAACCGTATATAAGTGCAGTAGTCGCCGTGAACGTTCTTTTTCGCAACGGGTTTGCCGCCAGAACA
CAGGTAAGTGCCGTGTGTGGTTCCCGCGGGCCTGGCCTCTTTACGGGTTATGGCCCTTGCGTGCCTTGAA
TTACTTCCACCTGGCTGCAGTACGTGATTCTTGATCCCGAGCTTCGGGTTGGAAGTGGGTGGGAGAGTTC
GAGGCCTTGCGCTTAAGGAGCCCCTTCGCCTCGTGCTTGAGTTGAGGCCTGGCCTGGGCGCTGGGGCCGC
CGCGTGCGAATCTGGTGGCACCTTCGCGCCTGTCTCGCTGCTTTCGATAAGTCTCTAGCCATTTAAAATT
TTTGATGACCTGCTGCGACGCTTTTTTTCTGGCAAGATAGTCTTGTAAATGCGGGCCAAGATCTGCACAC
TGGTATTTCGGTTTTTGGGGCCGCGGGCGGCGACGGGGCCCGTGCGTCCCAGCGCACATGTTCGGCGAGG
CGGGGCCTGCGAGCGCGGCCACCGAGAATCGGACGGGGGTAGTCTCAAGCTGGCCGGCCTGCTCTGGTGC
CTGGCCTCGCGCCGCCGTGTATCGCCCCGCCCTGGGCGGCAAGGCTGGCCCGGTCGGCACCAGTTGCGTG
AGCGGAAAGATGGCCGCTTCCCGGCCCTGCTGCAGGGAGCTCAAAATGGAGGACGCGGCGCTCGGGAGAG
CGGGCGGGTGAGTCACCCACACAAAGGAAAAGGGCCTTTCCGTCCTCAGCCGTCGCTTCATGTGACTCCA
CGGAGTACCGGGCGCCGTCCAGGCACCTCGATTAGTTCTCGAGCTTTTGGAGTACGTCGTCTTTAGGTTG
GGGGGAGGGGTTTTATGCGATGGAGTTTCCCCACACTGAGTGGGTGGAGACTGAAGTTAGGCCAGCTTGG
CACTTGATGTAATTCTCCTTGGAATTTGCCCTTTTTGAGTTTGGATCTTGGTTCATTCTCAAGCCTCAGA
CAGTGGTTCAAAGTTTTTTTCTTCCATTTCAGGTGTCGTGAAGCGGCCCTGCAGATATCAACAAGTTTGT
ACAAAAAAGCAGGCACCATGGAGCTGGCGGCCTTGTGCCGCTGGGGGCTCCTCCTCGCCCTCTTGCCCCC
CGGAGCCGCGAGCACCCAAGTGTGCACCGGCACAGACATGAAGCTGCGGCTCCCTGCCAGTCCCGAGACC
CACCTGGACATGCTCCGCCACCTCTACCAGGGCTGCCAGGTGGTGCAGGGAAACCTGGAACTCACCTACC
TGCCCACCAATGCCAGCCTGTCCTTCCTGCAGGATATCCAGGAGGTGCAGGGCTACGTGCTCATCGCTCA
CAACCAAGTGAGGCAGGTCCCACTGCAGAGGCTGCGGATTGTGCGAGGCACCCAGCTCTTTGAGGACAAC
TATGCCCTGGCCGTGCTAGACAATGGAGACCCGCTGAACAATACCACCCCTGTCACAGGGGCCTCCCCAG
GAGGCCTGCGGGAGCTGCAGCTTCGAAGCCTCACAGAGATCTTGAAAGGAGGGGTCTTGATCCAGCGGAA
CCCCCAGCTCTGCTACCAGGACACGATTTTGTGGAAGGACATCTTCCACAAGAACAACCAGCTGGCTCTC
ACACTGATAGACACCAACCGCTCTCGGGCCTGCCACCCCTGTTCTCCGATGTGTAAGGGCTCCCGCTGCT
GGGGAGAGAGTTCTGAGGATTGTCAGAGCCTGACGCGCACTGTCTGTGCCGGTGGCTGTGCCCGCTGCAA
GGGGCCACTGCCCACTGACTGCTGCCATGAGCAGTGTGCTGCCGGCTGCACGGGCCCCAAGCACTCTGAC
TGCCTGGCCTGCCTCCACTTCAACCACAGTGGCATCTGTGAGCTGCACTGCCCAGCCCTGGTCACCTACA
ACACAGACACGTTTGAGTCCATGCCCAATCCCGAGGGCCGGTATACATTCGGCGCCAGCTGTGTGACTGC
CTGTCCCTACAACTACCTTTCTACGGACGTGGGATCCTGCACCCTCGTCTGCCCCCTGCACAACCAAGAG
GTGACAGCAGAGGATGGAACACAGCGGTGTGAGAAGTGCAGCAAGCCCTGTGCCCGAGTGTGCTATGGTC
TGGGCATGGAGCACTTGCGAGAGGTGAGGGCAGTTACCAGTGCCAATATCCAGGAGTTTGCTGGCTGCAA
GAAGATCTTTGGGAGCCTGGCATTTCTGCCGGAGAGCTTTGATGGGGACCCAGCCTCCAACACTGCCCCG
CTCCAGCCAGAGCAGCTCCAAGTGTTTGAGACTCTGGAAGAGATCACAGGTTACCTATACATCTCAGCAT
GGCCGGACAGCCTGCCTGACCTCAGCGTCTTCCAGAACCTGCAAGTAATCCGGGGACGAATTCTGCACAA
TGGCGCCTACTCGCTGACCCTGCAAGGGCTGGGCATCAGCTGGCTGGGGCTGCGCTCACTGAGGGAACTG
GGCAGTGGACTGGCCCTCATCCACCATAACACCCACCTCTGCTTCGTGCACACGGTGCCCTGGGACCAGC
TCTTTCGGAACCCGCACCAAGCTCTGCTCCACACTGCCAACCGGCCAGAGGACGAGTGTGTGGGCGAGGG
CCTGGCCTGCCACCAGCTGTGCGCCCGAGGGCACTGCTGGGGTCCAGGGCCCACCCAGTGTGTCAACTGC
AGCCAGTTCCTTCGGGGCCAGGAGTGCGTGGAGGAATGCCGAGTACTGCAGGGGCTCCCCAGGGAGTATG
TGAATGCCAGGCACTGTTTGCCGTGCCACCCTGAGTGTCAGCCCCAGAATGGCTCAGTGACCTGTTTTGG
ACCGGAGGCTGACCAGTGTGTGGCCTGTGCCCACTATAAGGACCCTCCCTTCTGCGTGGCCCGCTGCCCC
AGCGGTGTGAAACCTGACCTCTCCTACATGCCCATCTGGAAGTTTCCAGATGAGGAGGGCGCATGCCAGC
CTTGCCCCATCAACTGCACCCACTCCTGTGTGGACCTGGATGACAAGGGCTGCCCCGCCGAGCAGAGAGC
CAGCCCTCTGACGTCCATCATCTCTGCGGTGGTTGGCATTCTGCTGGTCGTGGTCTTGGGGGTGGTCTTT
GGGATCCTCATCAAGCGACGGCAGCAGAAGATCCGGAAGTACACGATGCGGAGACTGCTGCAGGAAACGG
AGCTGGTGGAGCCGCTGACACCTAGCGGAGCGATGCCCAACCAGGCGCAGATGCGGATCCTGAAAGAGAC
GGAGCTGAGGAAGGTGAAGGTGCTTGGATCTGGCGCTTTTGGCACAGTCTACAAGGGCATCTGGATCCCT
GATGGGGAGAATGTGAAAATTCCAGTGGCCATCAAAGTGTTGAGGGAAAACACATCCCCCAAAGCCAACA
AAGAAATCTTAGACGAAGCATACGTGATGGCTGGTGTGGGCTCCCCATATGTCTCCCGCCTTCTGGGCAT
CTGCCTGACATCCACGGTGCAGCTGGTGACACAGCTTATGCCCTATGGCTGCCTCTTAGACCATGTCCGG
GAAAACCGCGGACGCCTGGGCTCCCAGGACCTGCTGAACTGGTGTATGCAGATTGCCAAGGGGATGAGCT
ACCTGGAGGATGTGCGGCTCGAACACAGGGACTTGGCCGCTCGGAACGTGCTGGTCAAGAGTCCCAACCA
TGTCAAAATTACAGACTTCGGGCTGGCTCGGCTGCTGGACATTGACGAGACAGAGTACCATGCAGATGGG
GGCAAGGTGCCCATCAAGTGGATGGCGCTGGAGTCCATTCTCCGCCGGCGGTTCACCCACCAGAGTGATG
TGTGGAGTTATGGTGTGACTGTGTGGGAGCTGATGACTTTTGGGGCCAAACCTTACGATGGGATCCCAGC
CCGGGAGATCCCTGACCTGCTGGAAAAGGGGGAGCGGCTGCCCCAGCCCCCCATCTGCACCATTGATGTC
TACATGATCATGGTCAAATGTTGGATGATTGACTCTGAATGTCGGCCAAGATTCCGGGAGTTGGTGTCTG
AATTCTCCCGCATGGCCAGGGACCCCCAGCGCTTTGTGGTCATCCAGAATGAGGACTTGGGCCCAGCCAG
TCCCTTGGACAGCACCTTCTACCGCTCACTGCTGGAGGACGATGACATGGGGGACCTGGTGGATGCTGAG
GAGTATCTGGTACCCCAGCAGGGCTTCTTCTGTCCAGACCCTGCCCCGGGCGCTGGGGGCATGGTCCACC
ACAGGCACCGCAGCTCATCTACCAGGAGTGGCGGTGGGGACCTGACACTAGGGCTGGAGCCCTCTGAAGA
GGAGGCCCCCAGGTCTCCACTGGCACCCTCCGAAGGGGCTGGCTCCGATGTATTTGATGGTGACCTGGGA
ATGGGGGCAGCCAAGGGGCTGCAAAGCCTCCCCACACATGACCCCAGCCCTCTACAGCGGTACAGTGAGG
ACCCCACAGTACCCCTGCCCTCTGAGACTGATGGCTACGTTGCCCCCCTGACCTGCAGCCCCCAGCCTGA
ATATGTGAACCAGCCAGATGTTCGGCCCCAGCCCCCTTCGCCCCGAGAGGGCCCTCTGCCTGCTGCCCGA
CCTGCTGGTGCCACTCTGGAAAGGCCCAAGACTCTCTCCCCAGGGAAGAATGGGGTCGTCAAAGACGTTT
TTGCCTTTGGGGGTGCCGTGGAGAACCCCGAGTACTTGACACCCCAGGGAGGAGCTGCCCCTCAGCCCCA
CCCTCCTCCTGCCTTCAGCCCAGCCTTCGACAACCTCTATTACTGGGACCAGGACCCACCAGAGCGGGGG
GCTCCACCCAGCACCTTCAAAGGGACACCTACGGCAGAGAACCCAGAGTACCTGGGTCTGGACGTGCCAG
TGTAGAACCCAGCTTTCTTGTACAAAGTGGTGATATCCAATTAACCCTCACTAAAGGGTTGAGAATTAGA
ATTTGATAAAGCCCTATAGTGAGTCGTATTACCACCCAACTTTTCTATACAAAGTGGTTGATATCCAGCA
CAGTGGCGGCCGCTCGAGTCTAGAGGGCCCGCGGTTCGAAGGTAAGCCTATCCCTAACCCTCTCCTCGGT
CTCGATTCTACGCGTACCGGTTAGTAATGAGATCCCTCCCCCCCCCCTAACGTTACTGGCCGAAGCCGCT
TGGAATAAGGCCGGTGTGCGTTTGTCTATATGTTATTTTCCACCATATTGCCGTCTTTTGGCAATGTGAG
GGCCCGGAAACCTGGCCCTGTCTTCTTGACGAGCATTCCTAGGGGTCTTTCCCCTCTCGCCAAAGGAATG
CAAGGTCTGTTGAATGTCGTGAAGGAAGCAGTTCCTCTGGAAGCTTCTTGAAGACAAACAACGTCTGTAG
CGACCCTTTGCAGGCAGCGGAACCCCCCACCTGGCGACAGGTGCCTCTGCGGCCAAAAGCCACGTGTATA
AGATACACCTGCAAAGGCGGCACAACCCCAGTGCCACGTTGTGAGTTGGATAGTTGTGGAAAGAGTCAAA
TGGCTCTCCTCAAGCGTATTCAACAAGGGGCTGAAGGATGCCCAGAAGGTACCCCATTGTATGGGATCTG
ATCTGGGGCCTCGGTGCACATGCTTTACATGTGTTTAGTCGAGGTTAAAAAAACGTCTAGGCCCCCCGAA
CCACGGGGACGTGGTTTTCCTTTGAAAAACACGATGATAATATGGCCACACATATGACCGAGTACAAGCC
CACGGTGCGCCTCGCCACCCGCGACGACGTCCCCAGGGCCGTACGCACCCTCGCCGCCGCGTTCGCCGAC
TACCCCGCCACGCGCCACACCGTCGATCCGGACCGCCACATCGAGCGGGTCACCGAGCTGCAAGAACTCT
TCCTCACGCGCGTCGGGCTCGACATCGGCAAGGTGTGGGTCGCGGACGACGGCGCCGCGGTGGCGGTCTG
GACCACGCCGGAGAGCGTCGAAGCGGGGGCGGTGTTCGCCGAGATCGGCCCGCGCATGGCCGAGTTGAGC
GGTTCCCGGCTGGCCGCGCAGCAACAGATGGAAGGCCTCCTGGCGCCGCACCGGCCCAAGGAGCCCGCGT
GGTTCCTGGCCACCGTCGGCGTCTCGCCCGACCACCAGGGCAAGGGTCTGGGCAGCGCCGTCGTGCTCCC
CGGAGTGGAGGCGGCCGAGCGCGCCGGGGTGCCCGCCTTCCTGGAGACCTCCGCGCCCCGCAACCTCCCC
TTCTACGAGCGGCTCGGCTTCACCGTCACCGCCGACGTCGAGGTGCCCGAAGGACCGCGCACCTGGTGCA
TGACCCGCAAGCCCGGTGCCTAAATCGATAGATCCTAATCAACCTCTGGATTACAAAATTTGTGAAAGAT
TGACTGGTATTCTTAACTATGTTGCTCCTTTTACGCTATGTGGATACGCTGCTTTAATGCCTTTGTATCA
TGCTATTGCTTCCCGTATGGCTTTCATTTTCTCCTCCTTGTATAAATCCTGGTTGCTGTCTCTTTATGAG
GAGTTGTGGCCCGTTGTCAGGCAACGTGGCGTGGTGTGCACTGTGTTTGCTGACGCAACCCCCACTGGTT
GGGGCATTGCCACCACCTGTCAGCTCCTTTCCGGGACTTTCGCTTTCCCCCTCCCTATTGCCACGGCGGA
ACTCATCGCCGCCTGCCTTGCCCGCTGCTGGACAGGGGCTCGGCTGTTGGGCACTGACAATTCCGTGGTG
TTGTCGGGGAAATCATCGTCCTTTCCTTGGCTGCTCGCCTGTGTTGCCACCTGGATTCTGCGCGGGACGT
CCTTCTGCTACGTCCCTTCGGCCCTCAATCCAGCGGACCTTCCTTCCCGCGGCCTGCTGCCGGCTCTGCG
GCCTCTTCCGCGTCTTCGCCTTCGCCCTCAGACGAGTCGGATCTCCCTTTGGGCCGCCTCCCCGCCTGAG
ATCCTTTAAGACCAATGACTTACAAGGCAGCTGTAGATCTTAGCCACTTTTTAAAAGAAAAGGGGGGACT
GGAAGGGCTAATTCACTCCCAACGAAGACAAGATCTGCTTTTTGCTTGTACTGGGTCTCTCTGGTTAGAC
CAGATCTGAGCCTGGGAGCTCTCTGGCTAACTAGGGAACCCACTGCTTAAGCCTCAATAAAGCTTGCCTT
GAGTGCTTCAAGTAGTGTGTGCCCGTCTGTTGTGTGACTCTGGTAACTAGAGATCCCTCAGACCCTTTTA
GTCAGTGTGGAAAATCTCTAGCAGTAGTAGTTCATGTCATCTTATTATTCAGTATTTATAACTTGCAAAG
AAATGAATATCAGAGAGTGAGAGGCCCGGGTTAATTAAGGAAAGGGCTAGATCATTCTTGAAGACGAAAG
GGCCTCGTGATACGCCTATTTTTATAGGTTAATGTCATGATAATAATGGTTTCTTAGACGTCAGGTGGCA
CTTTTCGGGGAAATGTGCGCGGAACCCCTATTTGTTTATTTTTCTAAATACATTCAAATATGTATCCGCT
CATGAGACAATAACCCTGATAAATGCTTCAATAATATTGAAAAAGGAAGAGTATGAGTATTCAACATTTC
CGTGTCGCCCTTATTCCCTTTTTTGCGGCATTTTGCCTTCCTGTTTTTGCTCACCCAGAAACGCTGGTGA
AAGTAAAAGATGCTGAAGATCAGTTGGGTGCACGAGTGGGTTACATCGAACTGGATCTCAACAGCGGTAA
GATCCTTGAGAGTTTTCGCCCCGAAGAACGTTTTCCAATGATGAGCACTTTTAAAGTTCTGCTATGTGGC
GCGGTATTATCCCGTGTTGACGCCGGGCAAGAGCAACTCGGTCGCCGCATACACTATTCTCAGAATGACT
TGGTTGAGTACTCACCAGTCACAGAAAAGCATCTTACGGATGGCATGACAGTAAGAGAATTATGCAGTGC
TGCCATAACCATGAGTGATAACACTGCGGCCAACTTACTTCTGACAACGATCGGAGGACCGAAGGAGCTA
ACCGCTTTTTTGCACAACATGGGGGATCATGTAACTCGCCTTGATCGTTGGGAACCGGAGCTGAATGAAG
CCATACCAAACGACGAGCGTGACACCACGATGCCTGTAGCAATGGCAACAACGTTGCGCAAACTATTAAC
TGGCGAACTACTTACTCTAGCTTCCCGGCAACAATTAATAGACTGGATGGAGGCGGATAAAGTTGCAGGA
CCACTTCTGCGCTCGGCCCTTCCGGCTGGCTGGTTTATTGCTGATAAATCTGGAGCCGGTGAGCGTGGGT
CTCGCGGTATCATTGCAGCACTGGGGCCAGATGGTAAGCCCTCCCGTATCGTAGTTATCTACACGACGGG
GAGTCAGGCAACTATGGATGAACGAAATAGACAGATCGCTGAGATAGGTGCCTCACTGATTAAGCATTGG
TAACTGTCAGACCAAGTTTACTCATATATACTTTAGATTGATTTAAAACTTCATTTTTAATTTAAAAGGA
TCTAGGTGAAGATCCTTTTTGATAATCTCATGACCAAAATCCCTTAACGTGAGTTTTCGTTCCACTGAGC
GTCAGACCCCGTAGAAAAGATCAAAGGATCTTCTTGAGATCCTTTTTTTCTGCGCGTAATCTGCTGCTTG
CAAACAAAAAAACCACCGCTACCAGCGGTGGTTTGTTTGCCGGATCAAGAGCTACCAACTCTTTTTCCGA
AGGTAACTGGCTTCAGCAGAGCGCAGATACCAAATACTGTTCTTCTAGTGTAGCCGTAGTTAGGCCACCA
CTTCAAGAACTCTGTAGCACCGCCTACATACCTCGCTCTGCTAATCCTGTTACCAGTGGCTGCTGCCAGT
GGCGATAAGTCGTGTCTTACCGGGTTGGACTCAAGACGATAGTTACCGGATAAGGCGCAGCGGTCGGGCT
GAACGGGGGGTTCGTGCACACAGCCCAGCTTGGAGCGAACGACCTACACCGAACTGAGATACCTACAGCG
TGAGCTATGAGAAAGCGCCACGCTTCCCGAAGGGAGAAAGGCGGACAGGTATCCGGTAAGCGGCAGGGTC
GGAACAGGAGAGCGCACGAGGGAGCTTCCAGGGGGAAACGCCTGGTATCTTTATAGTCCTGTCGGGTTTC
GCCACCTCTGACTTGAGCGTCGATTTTTGTGATGCTCGTCAGGGGGGCGGAGCCTATGGAAAAACGCCAG
CAACGCGGCCTTTTTACGGTTCCTGGCCTTTTGCTGGCCTTTTGCTCACATGTTCTTTCCTGCGTTATCC
CCTGATTCTGTGGATAACCGTATTACCGCCTTTGAGTGAGCTGATACCGCTCGCCGCAGCCGAACGACCG
AGCGCAGCGAGTCAGTGAGCGAGGAAGCGGAAGAGCGCCCAATACGCAAACCGCCTCTCCCCGCGCGTTG
GCCGATTCATTAATGCAGCAAGCTCATGGCTGACTAATTTTTTTTATTTATGCAGAGGCCGAGGCCGCCT
CGGCCTCTGAGCTATTCCAGAAGTAGTGAGGAGGCTTTTTTGGAGGCCTAGGCTTTTGCAAAAAGCTCCC
CGTGGCACGACAGGTTTCCCGACTGGAAAGCGGGCAGTGAGCGCAACGCAATTAATGTGAGTTAGCTCAC
TCATTAGGCACCCCAGGCTTTACACTTTATGCTTCCGGCTCGTATGTTGTGTGGAATTGTGAGCGGATAA
CAATTTCACACAGGAAACAGCTATGACATGATTACGAATTTCACAAATAAAGCATTTTTTTCACTGCATT
CTAGTTGTGGTTTGTCCAAACTCATCAATGTATCTTATCATGTCTGGATCAACTGGATAACTCAAGCTAA
CCAAAATCATCCCAAACTTCCCACCCCATACCCTATTACCACTGCCAATTACCTGTGGTTTCATTTACTC
TAAACCTGTGATTCCTCTGAATTATTTTCATTTTAAAGAAATTGTATTTGTTAAATATGTACTACAAACT
TAGTAGT
Features (pLannotate 1.2.2; 30 found; start..end, strand, type, name):
    377..634     +  LTR            5' LTR (truncated): truncated 5' long terminal repeat (LTR) from HIV-1
    681..806     +  misc_feature   HIV-1 Ψ: packaging signal of human immunodeficiency virus type 1
    790..1128    +  CDS            HIV-1 gag (fragment): gag protein from human immunodeficiency virus 1; gag
   1303..1536    +  misc_feature   RRE: The Rev response element (RRE) of HIV-1 allows for Rev-dependent mRNA export from the nucleus to the cytoplasm.
   1913..2013    +  CDS            Rev (fragment): human immunodeficiency virus 1 (HIV-1) Rev protein; rev; enhances nuclear export of unspliced and incompletely spliced viral mRNAs
   2058..2175    +  misc_feature   cPPT/CTS: central polypurine tract and central termination sequence of HIV-1
   2223..3401    +  promoter       EF-1α promoter: strong constitutive promoter for human elongation factor EF-1α
   3422..3442    +  protein_bind   attB1: mutant version of attB; core recombination site for the Gateway® BP reaction BP Clonase™
   3448..7212    +  CDS            ERBB2: ERBB2_HUMAN - Also known as HER2, MLN19, NEU, NGL. Experimental evidence at protein level: Swiss-Prot protein existence level 1. In the nucleus is involved in transcriptional regulation. Associates with the 5'-TCAAATTC-3' sequence in the PTGS2/COX-2 promoter and activates its transcription. Implicated in transcriptional activation of CDKN1A; the function involves STAT3 and SRC. Involved in the transcription of rRNA genes by RNA Pol I and enhances protein synthesis and cell growth. From Homo sapiens (Human).
   7217..7241    -  protein_bind   attB2: mutant version of attB; recombination site for the Gateway® BP reaction BP Clonase™
   7249..7267    +  promoter       T3 promoter: promoter for bacteriophage T3 RNA polymerase
   7293..7311    -  promoter       T7 promoter: promoter for bacteriophage T7 RNA polymerase
   7317..7335    -  protein_bind   attB4 (fragment): mutant version of attB; core recombination site for the Gateway® BP reaction BP Clonase™
   7391..7432    +  CDS            V5 tag: epitope tag from simian virus 5
   7558..8020    +  misc_feature   IRES: internal ribosome entry site (IRES) of the encephalomyocarditis virus (EMCV)
   8034..8631    +  CDS            PuroR (fragment): puromycin N-acetyltransferase; pac from Streptomyces; confers resistance to puromycin
   8647..9235    +  misc_feature   WPRE: woodchuck hepatitis virus posttranscriptional regulatory element
   9243..9308    +  CDS            nef (fragment): NEF_HV1Z2 - Experimental evidence at protein level: Swiss-Prot protein existence level 1. Extracellular Nef protein targets CD4(+) T-lymphocytes for apoptosis by interacting with CXCR4 surface receptors. From Human immunodeficiency virus type 1 group M subtype D (isolate Z2/CDC-Z34) (HIV-1).
   9310..9543    +  LTR            3' LTR (ΔU3): self-inactivating 3' long terminal repeat (LTR) from HIV-1
   9748..9852    +  promoter       AmpR promoter: bla
   9853..10713   +  CDS            AmpR: β-lactamase; bla; confers resistance to ampicillin, carbenicillin, and related antibiotics
  10884..11472   +  rep_origin     ori: high-copy-number ColE1/pMB1/pBR322/pUC origin of replication
  11655..11709   +  CDS            lacI (fragment): lac repressor; lacI; The lac repressor binds to the lac operator to inhibit transcription in E. coli. This inhibition can be relieved by adding lactose or isopropyl-β-D-thiogalactopyranoside (IPTG).
  11715..11808   +  rep_origin     SV40 ori (fragment): SV40 origin of replication
  11833..11870   +  CDS            lacI (fragment): lac repressor; lacI; The lac repressor binds to the lac operator to inhibit transcription in E. coli. This inhibition can be relieved by adding lactose or isopropyl-β-D-thiogalactopyranoside (IPTG).
  11883..11904   +  protein_bind   CAP binding site: CAP binding activates transcription in the presence of cAMP. E. coli catabolite activator protein
  11919..11949   +  promoter       lac promoter: promoter for the E. coli lac operon
  11953..11975   +  protein_bind   lac operator (fragment): The lac repressor binds to the lac operator to inhibit transcription in E. coli. This inhibition can be relieved by adding lactose or isopropyl-β-D-thiogalactopyranoside (IPTG). lac repressor encoded by lacI
  12007..12090   +  polyA_signal   SV40 poly(A) signal (fragment): SV40 polyadenylation signal
  12257..329     +  CDS            nef (fragment) (across the origin): NEF_HV1BR - Experimental evidence at protein level: Swiss-Prot protein existence level 1. Extracellular Nef protein targets CD4(+) T-lymphocytes for apoptosis by interacting with CXCR4 surface receptors (PubMed:14990729). From Human immunodeficiency virus type 1 group M subtype B (isolate BRU/LAI) (HIV-1).
