[The description below was written by a language model from this plasmid's Addgene catalogue record and pLannotate feature annotations shown in this document.]
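Description:
pHAGE-ERBB2-V842E is a 12.3 kb HIV-1-based lentiviral expression plasmid built on the pHAGE backbone and carrying the human receptor tyrosine kinase gene ERBB2 (HER2/neu) with the V842E point mutation. It is maintained in E. coli through a high-copy ColE1/pUC-type origin and an ampicillin resistance gene (β-lactamase). The record lists a recombination-deficient strain for growth, as is common for LTR-containing vectors.

The viral transfer cassette is bounded by a truncated 5' LTR and a self-inactivating ΔU3 3' LTR. It contains the Ψ packaging signal with an adjoining gag fragment, the Rev response element for Rev-dependent nuclear export of the genomic RNA, and the cPPT/CTS element, which aids transduction. Within this frame, the constitutive human EF-1α promoter drives the ERBB2 open reading frame, which is flanked by attB1 and attB2 sites left by Gateway recombination cloning. A V5 epitope tag is annotated downstream of attB2, separated from the ORF by short T3/T7 promoter and attB4 remnants. The record does not say whether the tag is translated in frame with ERBB2. An EMCV IRES then allows translation of a puromycin N-acetyltransferase gene from the same transcript, linking puromycin selection of transduced cells to transgene expression, and a WPRE enhances transcript stability and expression. The remaining lac, SV40 and nef fragments are backbone remnants.

The stated purpose is lentiviral expression of ERBB2 V842E. The associated publication concerns systematic functional annotation of somatic cancer mutations, which suggests use in stable expression of this variant in mammalian cells to assess its functional consequences.
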