Addgene plasmid #116358: pHAGE-ERBB2-V842E
Purpose: Lentiviral expression of ERBB2 V842E
Depositing lab: Gordon Mills & Kenneth Scott. Depositing organization: Baylor College of Medicine. Publication: Systematic Functional Annotation of Somatic Mutations in Cancer. Ng PK, Li J, Jeong KJ, Shao S, Chen H, Tsang YH, Sengupta S, Wang Z, Bhavana VH, Tran R, Soewito S, Minussi DC, Moreno D, Kong K, Dogruluk T, Lu H, Gao J, Tokheim C, Zhou DC, Johnson AM, Zeng J, Ip CKM, Ju Z, Wester M, Yu S, Li Y, Vellano CP, Schultz N, Karchin R, Ding L, Lu Y, Cheung LWT, Chen K, Shaw KR, Meric-Bernstam F, Scott KL, Yi S, Sahni N, Liang H, Mills GB. Cancer Cell. 2018 Mar 12;33(3):450-462.e10. doi: 10.1016/j.ccell.2018.01.021. PubMed 29533785.
Backbone
  Vector backbone: pHAGE
  Vector type: Lentiviral
Growth in bacteria
  Bacterial resistance: Ampicillin, 100 μg/mL
  Growth temperature: 37°C
  Growth strain: Stbl3
  Copy number: High Copy
Gene/Insert
  Gene/Insert name: ERBB2
  Species: H. sapiens (human)
  Mutation: V842E
  Entrez Gene: ERBB2 (a.k.a. CD340, HER-2, HER-2/neu, HER2, MLN 19, MLN-19, NEU, NGL, TKR1, VSCN2, c-ERB-2, c-ERB2, p185(erbB2))
  Cloning method: Gateway Cloning
Terms and licenses: Academic/Nonprofit Terms; Industry Terms: Not Available to Industry
How to cite: pHAGE-ERBB2-V842E was a gift from Gordon Mills & Kenneth Scott (Addgene plasmid # 116358 ; http://n2t.net/addgene:116358 ; RRID:Addgene_116358)
