>Addgene plasmid #116358 | pHAGE-ERBB2-V842E | depositor partial sequence | sequence record 219232 | insert
ATGGAGCTGGCGGCCTTGTGCCGCTGGGGGCTCCTCCTCGCCCTCTTGCCCCCCGGAGCCGCGAGCACCC
AAGTGTGCACCGGCACAGACATGAAGCTGCGGCTCCCTGCCAGTCCCGAGACCCACCTGGACATGCTCCG
CCACCTCTACCAGGGCTGCCAGGTGGTGCAGGGAAACCTGGAACTCACCTACCTGCCCACCAATGCCAGC
CTGTCCTTCCTGCAGGATATCCAGGAGGTGCAGGGCTACGTGCTCATCGCTCACAACCAAGTGAGGCAGG
TCCCACTGCAGAGGCTGCGGATTGTGCGAGGCACCCAGCTCTTTGAGGACAACTATGCCCTGGCCGTGCT
AGACAATGGAGACCCGCTGAACAATACCACCCCTGTCACAGGGGCCTCCCCAGGAGGCCTGCGGGAGCTG
CAGCTTCGAAGCCTCACAGAGATCTTGAAAGGAGGGGTCTTGATCCAGCGGAACCCCCAGCTCTGCTACC
AGGACACGATTTTGTGGAAGGACATCTTCCACAAGAACAACCAGCTGGCTCTCACACTGATAGACACCAA
CCGCTCTCGGGCCTGCCACCCCTGTTCTCCGATGTGTAAGGGCTCCCGCTGCTGGGGAGAGAGTTCTGAG
GATTGTCAGAGCCTGACGCGCACTGTCTGTGCCGGTGGCTGTGCCCGCTGCAAGGGGCCACTGCCCACTG
ACTGCTGCCATGAGCAGTGTGCTGCCGGCTGCACGGGCCCCAAGCACTCTGACTGCCTGGCCTGCCTCCA
CTTCAACCACAGTGGCATCTGTGAGCTGCACTGCCCAGCCCTGGTCACCTACAACACAGACACGTTTGAG
TCCATGCCCAATCCCGAGGGCCGGTATACATTCGGCGCCAGCTGTGTGACTGCCTGTCCCTACAACTACC
TTTCTACGGACGTGGGATCCTGCACCCTCGTCTGCCCCCTGCACAACCAAGAGGTGACAGCAGAGGATGG
AACACAGCGGTGTGAGAAGTGCAGCAAGCCCTGTGCCCGAGTGTGCTATGGTCTGGGCATGGAGCACTTG
CGAGAGGTGAGGGCAGTTACCAGTGCCAATATCCAGGAGTTTGCTGGCTGCAAGAAGATCTTTGGGAGCC
TGGCATTTCTGCCGGAGAGCTTTGATGGGGACCCAGCCTCCAACACTGCCCCGCTCCAGCCAGAGCAGCT
CCAAGTGTTTGAGACTCTGGAAGAGATCACAGGTTACCTATACATCTCAGCATGGCCGGACAGCCTGCCT
GACCTCAGCGTCTTCCAGAACCTGCAAGTAATCCGGGGACGAATTCTGCACAATGGCGCCTACTCGCTGA
CCCTGCAAGGGCTGGGCATCAGCTGGCTGGGGCTGCGCTCACTGAGGGAACTGGGCAGTGGACTGGCCCT
CATCCACCATAACACCCACCTCTGCTTCGTGCACACGGTGCCCTGGGACCAGCTCTTTCGGAACCCGCAC
CAAGCTCTGCTCCACACTGCCAACCGGCCAGAGGACGAGTGTGTGGGCGAGGGCCTGGCCTGCCACCAGC
TGTGCGCCCGAGGGCACTGCTGGGGTCCAGGGCCCACCCAGTGTGTCAACTGCAGCCAGTTCCTTCGGGG
CCAGGAGTGCGTGGAGGAATGCCGAGTACTGCAGGGGCTCCCCAGGGAGTATGTGAATGCCAGGCACTGT
TTGCCGTGCCACCCTGAGTGTCAGCCCCAGAATGGCTCAGTGACCTGTTTTGGACCGGAGGCTGACCAGT
GTGTGGCCTGTGCCCACTATAAGGACCCTCCCTTCTGCGTGGCCCGCTGCCCCAGCGGTGTGAAACCTGA
CCTCTCCTACATGCCCATCTGGAAGTTTCCAGATGAGGAGGGCGCATGCCAGCCTTGCCCCATCAACTGC
ACCCACTCCTGTGTGGACCTGGATGACAAGGGCTGCCCCGCCGAGCAGAGAGCCAGCCCTCTGACGTCCA
TCATCTCTGCGGTGGTTGGCATTCTGCTGGTCGTGGTCTTGGGGGTGGTCTTTGGGATCCTCATCAAGCG
ACGGCAGCAGAAGATCCGGAAGTACACGATGCGGAGACTGCTGCAGGAAACGGAGCTGGTGGAGCCGCTG
ACACCTAGCGGAGCGATGCCCAACCAGGCGCAGATGCGGATCCTGAAAGAGACGGAGCTGAGGAAGGTGA
AGGTGCTTGGATCTGGCGCTTTTGGCACAGTCTACAAGGGCATCTGGATCCCTGATGGGGAGAATGTGAA
AATTCCAGTGGCCATCAAAGTGTTGAGGGAAAACACATCCCCCAAAGCCAACAAAGAAATCTTAGACGAA
GCATACGTGATGGCTGGTGTGGGCTCCCCATATGTCTCCCGCCTTCTGGGCATCTGCCTGACATCCACGG
TGCAGCTGGTGACACAGCTTATGCCCTATGGCTGCCTCTTAGACCATGTCCGGGAAAACCGCGGACGCCT
GGGCTCCCAGGACCTGCTGAACTGGTGTATGCAGATTGCCAAGGGGATGAGCTACCTGGAGGATGTGCGG
CTCGAACACAGGGACTTGGCCGCTCGGAACGTGCTGGTCAAGAGTCCCAACCATGTCAAAATTACAGACT
TCGGGCTGGCTCGGCTGCTGGACATTGACGAGACAGAGTACCATGCAGATGGGGGCAAGGTGCCCATCAA
GTGGATGGCGCTGGAGTCCATTCTCCGCCGGCGGTTCACCCACCAGAGTGATGTGTGGAGTTATGGTGTG
ACTGTGTGGGAGCTGATGACTTTTGGGGCCAAACCTTACGATGGGATCCCAGCCCGGGAGATCCCTGACC
TGCTGGAAAAGGGGGAGCGGCTGCCCCAGCCCCCCATCTGCACCATTGATGTCTACATGATCATGGTCAA
ATGTTGGATGATTGACTCTGAATGTCGGCCAAGATTCCGGGAGTTGGTGTCTGAATTCTCCCGCATGGCC
AGGGACCCCCAGCGCTTTGTGGTCATCCAGAATGAGGACTTGGGCCCAGCCAGTCCCTTGGACAGCACCT
TCTACCGCTCACTGCTGGAGGACGATGACATGGGGGACCTGGTGGATGCTGAGGAGTATCTGGTACCCCA
GCAGGGCTTCTTCTGTCCAGACCCTGCCCCGGGCGCTGGGGGCATGGTCCACCACAGGCACCGCAGCTCA
TCTACCAGGAGTGGCGGTGGGGACCTGACACTAGGGCTGGAGCCCTCTGAAGAGGAGGCCCCCAGGTCTC
CACTGGCACCCTCCGAAGGGGCTGGCTCCGATGTATTTGATGGTGACCTGGGAATGGGGGCAGCCAAGGG
GCTGCAAAGCCTCCCCACACATGACCCCAGCCCTCTACAGCGGTACAGTGAGGACCCCACAGTACCCCTG
CCCTCTGAGACTGATGGCTACGTTGCCCCCCTGACCTGCAGCCCCCAGCCTGAATATGTGAACCAGCCAG
ATGTTCGGCCCCAGCCCCCTTCGCCCCGAGAGGGCCCTCTGCCTGCTGCCCGACCTGCTGGTGCCACTCT
GGAAAGGCCCAAGACTCTCTCCCCAGGGAAGAATGGGGTCGTCAAAGACGTTTTTGCCTTTGGGGGTGCC
GTGGAGAACCCCGAGTACTTGACACCCCAGGGAGGAGCTGCCCCTCAGCCCCACCCTCCTCCTGCCTTCA
GCCCAGCCTTCGACAACCTCTATTACTGGGACCAGGACCCACCAGAGCGGGGGGCTCCACCCAGCACCTT
CAAAGGGACACCTACGGCAGAGAACCCAGAGTACCTGGGTCTGGACGTGCCAGTGTGA
